Addgene plasmid #54143: mEmerald-LASP2-C-18
Purpose: Localization: Focal Adhesions, Excitation: 487, Emission: 509
Depositing lab: Michael Davidson. Depositing organization: Florida State University, Tallahassee.
Backbone
  Vector backbone: mEmerald-C1
  Backbone size w/o insert (bp): 4750
  Vector type: Mammalian Expression
  Selectable markers: Neomycin (select with G418)
Growth in bacteria
  Bacterial resistance: Kanamycin, 50 μg/mL
  Growth temperature: 37°C
  Growth strain: DH5alpha
  Copy number: High Copy
Gene/Insert
  Gene/Insert name: LASP2 (alt name: AB114207.1)
  Species: G. gallus (chicken)
  Entrez Gene: NEBL (a.k.a. LASP-2)
  Promoter: CMV
  Tag / fusion protein: mEmerald (N terminal on backbone)
  Cloning method: Unknown
  Sequencing primers: 5′ CMV-F; 3′ SV40pA-R
Terms and licenses: Academic/Nonprofit Terms; Industry Terms
Depositor comments: . Excitation = 487; Emission = 509. Localization data: Focal Adhesions
How to cite: mEmerald-LASP2-C-18 was a gift from Michael Davidson (Addgene plasmid # 54143 ; http://n2t.net/addgene:54143 ; RRID:Addgene_54143)
