[The description below was written by a language model from this plasmid's Addgene catalogue record.]
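Description:
mEmerald-LASP2-C-18 is a mammalian expression plasmid built on the mEmerald-C1 backbone (about 4.75 kb without the insert), a C1-type fluorescent protein fusion vector. It is propagated in E. coli as a high-copy plasmid under kanamycin selection. A neomycin resistance marker allows G418 selection of transfected mammalian cells. No feature table accompanies the record, so the specific origin of replication and the detailed arrangement of the marker cassette are not stated. The listed 3′ sequencing primer implies an SV40 polyadenylation signal downstream of the insert.

The payload is chicken (Gallus gallus) LASP2, a product of the NEBL gene also known as LASP-2. It is expressed from the CMV promoter as a fusion with mEmerald at its N terminus. mEmerald is a bright, monomeric green fluorescent protein derived from GFP, and the record lists its excitation and emission maxima as 487 nm and 509 nm. In the C1 configuration the fluorescent protein is encoded by the backbone upstream of the cloning site, so the LASP2 coding sequence follows it in frame. The "18" in the name probably denotes the linker length between the two parts, but the record does not say so, and the cloning method is listed as unknown.

The depositor annotates the fusion as localizing to focal adhesions. The construct therefore serves as a green fluorescent marker for these structures, suited to live- or fixed-cell fluorescence microscopy of transiently transfected cells or G418-selected stable lines, and to studying the distribution and dynamics of LASP2 itself.
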