>Addgene plasmid #54143 | mEmerald-LASP2-C-18 | depositor partial sequence | sequence record 84309 | insert sequence
GTCAGATCCGCTAGCGCTACCGGTCGCCACCATGGTGAGCAAGGGCGAGGAGCTGTTCACCGGGGTGGTG
CCCATCCTGGTCGAGCTGGACGGCGACGTAAACGGCCACAAGTTCAGCGTGTCCGGCGAGGGCGAGGGCG
ATGCCACCTACGGCAAGCTGACCCTGAAGTTCATCTGCACCACCGGCAAGCTGCCCGTGCCCTGGCCCAC
CCTCGTGACCACCTTGACCTACGGCGTGCAGTGCTTCGCCCGCTACCCCGACCACATGAAGCAGCACGAC
TTCTTCAAGTCCGCCATGCCCGAAGGCTACGTCCAGGAGCGCACCATCTTCTTCAAGGACGACGGCAACT
ACAAGACCCGCGCCGAGGTGAAGTTCGAGGGCGACACCCTGGTGAACCGCATCGAGCTGAAGGGCATCGA
CTTCAAGGAGGACGGCAACATCCTGGGGCACAAGCTGGAGTACAACTACAACAGCCACAAGGTCTATATC
ACCGCCGACAAGCAGAAGAACGGCATCAAGGTGAACTTCAAGACCCGCCACAACATCGAGGACGGCAGCG
TGCAGCTCGCCGACCACTACCAGCAGAACACCCCCATCGGCGACGGCCCCGTGCTGCTGCCCGACAACCA
CTACCTGAGCACCCAGTCCAAGCTGAGCAAAGACCCCAACGAGAAGCGCGATCACATGGTCCTGCTGGAG
TTCGTGACCGCCGCCGGGATCACTCTCGGCATGGACGAGCTGTACAAGTCCGGACTCAGATCTCGAGAGT
CCAGTGGATATTCGTCTCGGTCGGGTGGAAGCAACCCCCAGTGCGCCCGCTGTGGGAAAGTGGTCTATCC
CACCGAGAAAGTCAACTGCCTGGACAAGTATTGGCATAAAGGATGTTTCCACTGTGAAGTTTGCAAAATG
GCTCTGAACATGAATAACTACAAAGGATATGAAAAGAAACCTTATTGCAATGCACATTACCCAAAGCAGT
CCTTCACTACAGTGGCTGATACTCCAGAAAATCTACGTCTGAAGCAACAAAGTGAATTGCAGAGTCAGGT
AAAATACAAAAGAGACTTTGAAGAAAGCAAAGGAAGAGGGTTCAGTATTGTGACCGATACGCCCGAGTTA
CAAAGACTGAAAAGGACTCAGGAACAAATCAGTAATGTTAAATACCATGAAGATTTTGAGAAGACAAAGG
GCAGGGGTTTCACGCCAGTGGTGGATGATCCTATAACAGAGCGGGTGCGGAAAAACACCCAAGTTGTAAG
TGATGCAGCGTATAAAGGGGTGCACCCACATATAGTTGAAATGGATAGAAGACCTGGAATAATTGTTGCC
CCTGTACTCCCTGGGGCATATCAGCAAAGCCAGTCCCAAGGATATGGATACATGCACCAGACCAGTATGT
CATCTATGAGGTCAGTGCATTCACAGCCTCATCCAGCAGGCCTGAGAACATACAGAGCTATGTATGACTA
CAGTGCTCAAGATGAAGATGAAGTTTCCTTCAGGGATGGTGACTATATCATCAACGTGCAACCAATTGAT
GATGGCTGGATGTATGGTACTGTTCAGAGAACTGGGAAAACAGGAATGCTTCCAGCAAATTATATTGAGT
TTGTTAACTAAGAATTCTGCAGTCGACGGTACCGCGGGCCCGGGATCCACCGGATCTAGATAA
