>Addgene plasmid #54143 | mEmerald-LASP2-C-18 | addgene partial sequence | sequence record 92593 | EGFP-C 5'-CATGGTCCTGCTGGAGTTCGTG-3'
GAGCTGTACAAGTCCGGACTCAGATCTCGAGAGTCCAGTGGATATTCGTCTCGGTCGGGTGGAAGCAACC
CCCAGTGCGCCCGCTGTGGGAAAGTGGTCTATCCCACCGAGAAAGTCAACTGCCTGGACAAGTATTGGCA
TAAAGGATGTTTCCACTGTGAAGTTTGCAAAATGGCTCTGAACATGAATAACTACAAAGGATATGAAAAG
AAACCTTATTGCAATGCACATTACCCAAAGCAGTCCTTCACTACAGTGGCTGATACTCCAGAAAATCTAC
GTCTGAAGCAACAAAGTGAATTGCAGAGTCAGGTAAAATACAAAAGAGACTTTGAAGAAAGCAAAGGAAG
AGGGTTCAGTATTGTGACCGATACGCCCGAGTTACAAAGACTGAAAAGGACTCAGGAACAAATCAGTAAT
GTTAAATACCATGAAGATTTTGAGAAGACAAAGGGCAGGGGTTTCACGCCAGTGGTGGATGATCCTATAA
CAGAGCGGGTGCGGAAAAACACCCAAGTTGTAAGTGATGCAGCGTATAAAGGGGTGCACCCACATATAGT
TGAAATGGATAGAAGACCTGGAATAATTGTTGCCCCTGTACTCCCTGGGGCATATCAGCAAAGCCAGTCC
CAAGGATATGGATACATGCACCAGACCAGTATGTCATCTATGAGGTCAGTGCATTCACAGCCTCATCCAG
CAGGCCTGAGAACATACAGAGCTATGTATGACTACAGTGCTCAAGATGAAGATGAAGTTTCCTTCAGGGA
TGGTGACTATATCATCAACGTGCAACCAATTGATGATGGCTGGATGTATGGTACTGTTCAGAGAACTGGG
